Addgene plasmid #181876: Fc-E3
Purpose: Expresses murine Fc fusion to the first three EGF-like domains of human NOTCH3 WT
Depositing lab: Michael Wang. Depositing organization: University of Michigan. Publication: Hydrolysis of a second Asp-Pro site at the N-terminus of NOTCH3 in inherited vascular dementia. Zhang X, Lee SJ, Wang MM. Sci Rep. 2021 Aug 26;11(1):17246. doi: 10.1038/s41598-021-96679-9. PubMed 34446744.
Backbone
  Vector backbone: pSEC-Tag
  Backbone manufacturer: Invitrogen
  Vector type: Mammalian Expression
Growth in bacteria
  Bacterial resistance: Ampicillin, 100 μg/mL
  Growth temperature: 37°C
  Growth strain: DH5alpha
  Copy number: High Copy
Gene/Insert
  Gene/Insert name: Fc (murine) fused to NOTCH3 (human EGF-like domains 1-3)
  Species: H. sapiens (human), M. musculus (mouse)
  Entrez Gene: NOTCH3 (a.k.a. CADASIL, CADASIL1, CASIL, IMF2, LMNS)
  Promoter: CMV
  Tag / fusion protein: Fc murine IgG
  Cloning method: Restriction Enzyme; 5′ cloning site AscI (unknown if destroyed); 3′ cloning site XhoI (unknown if destroyed)
  Sequencing primers: 5′ custom; 3′ custom
Terms and licenses: Academic/Nonprofit Terms; Industry Terms: Not Available to Industry
How to cite: Fc-E3 was a gift from Michael Wang (Addgene plasmid # 181876 ; http://n2t.net/addgene:181876 ; RRID:Addgene_181876)
