[The description below was written by a language model from this plasmid's Addgene catalogue record and pLannotate feature annotations shown in this document.]
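Description:
Fc-E3 is a mammalian expression plasmid built on the pSEC-Tag secretion vector backbone. It produces a secreted fusion of a murine IgG Fc region to the first three EGF-like domains of wild-type human NOTCH3. In bacteria it is maintained at high copy through a ColE1/pUC-type origin and selected with ampicillin via the β-lactamase gene. An f1 origin is also present. For mammalian cells, the feature table shows a hygromycin resistance gene driven by the SV40 enhancer/early promoter and terminated by an SV40 polyadenylation signal. A short remnant of a bleomycin-family resistance gene follows it and is probably a leftover from backbone construction.

The expression cassette is driven by the CMV immediate-early enhancer and promoter, with a T7 promoter just upstream of the coding region. The open reading frame begins with the mouse Igκ light-chain leader, which directs the protein into the secretory pathway. This is followed by a mouse immunoglobulin gamma heavy-chain constant fragment (the Fc portion) and then the human NOTCH3 fragment, so the Fc sits N-terminal to the NOTCH3 domains. A short downstream match to a composite-tag annotation probably reflects a polyhistidine stretch from the backbone, though the record does not list it as a tag or confirm that it is in frame. The bovine growth hormone polyadenylation signal ends the transcript. A brief annotated HIV-1 LTR fragment near the promoter is a small sequence match rather than evidence of a lentiviral design.

The Fc moiety offers a handle for capture and detection of the secreted protein. The associated publication concerns hydrolysis at an Asp-Pro site in the NOTCH3 N-terminus in inherited vascular dementia, consistent with use of this wild-type fragment for biochemical study of that region.
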