Features (pLannotate 1.2.2; 23 found; start..end, strand, type, name):
    119..498     +  enhancer       CMV enhancer: human cytomegalovirus immediate early enhancer
    499..702     +  promoter       CMV promoter: human cytomegalovirus (CMV) immediate early promoter
    698..731     +  LTR            5' LTR (truncated) (fragment): truncated 5' long terminal repeat (LTR) from HIV-1
    747..765     +  promoter       T7 promoter: promoter for bacteriophage T7 RNA polymerase
    789..851     +  sig_peptide    Igκ leader: leader sequence from mouse immunoglobulin κ light chain
    843..1586    +  CDS            GCAB_MOUSE (fragment): Experimental evidence at protein level: Swiss-Prot protein existence level 1. From Mus musculus (Mouse).
   1593..1958    +  CDS            NOTCH3 (fragment): NOTC3_HUMAN - Experimental evidence at protein level: Swiss-Prot protein existence level 1. Functions as a receptor for membrane-bound ligands Jagged1, Jagged2 and Delta1 to regulate cell-fate determination (PubMed:15350543). Upon ligand activation through the released notch intracellular domain (NICD) it forms a transcriptional activator complex with RBPJ/RBPSUH and activates genes of the enhancer of split locus. Affects the implementation of differentiation, proliferation and apoptotic programs (By similarity). From Homo sapiens (Human).
   2021..2038    +  CDS            capTEV™ (fragment): composite tag for in vivo biotinylation, TEV protease cleavage, and 6xHis tagging
   2067..2291    +  polyA_signal   bGH poly(A) signal: bovine growth hormone polyadenylation signal
   2295..2316    +  promoter       SV40 promoter (fragment): SV40 enhancer and early promoter
   2337..2765    +  rep_origin     f1 ori (sequence partly withheld): f1 bacteriophage origin of replication; arrow indicates direction of (+) strand synthesis
   2779..3108    +  promoter       SV40 promoter: SV40 enhancer and early promoter
   3157..4182    +  CDS            HygR: aminoglycoside phosphotransferase from E. coli; aph(4)-Ia; confers resistance to hygromycin
   4192..4317    +  CDS            ble (fragment): BLE_KLEPN - Experimental evidence at protein level: Swiss-Prot protein existence level 1. Binding protein with a strong affinity to the bleomycin family of antibiotics. Binds to CL990; an antimitotic-antibiotic compound. From Klebsiella pneumoniae.
   4312..4433    +  polyA_signal   SV40 poly(A) signal: SV40 polyadenylation signal
   4506..4522    -  protein_bind   lac operator: The lac repressor binds to the lac operator to inhibit transcription in E. coli. This inhibition can be relieved by adding lactose or isopropyl-β-D-thiogalactopyranoside (IPTG). lac repressor encoded by lacI
   4530..4560    -  promoter       lac promoter: promoter for the E. coli lac operon
   4575..4596    -  protein_bind   CAP binding site: CAP binding activates transcription in the presence of cAMP. E. coli catabolite activator protein
   4609..4701    -  CDS            lacI (fragment): lac repressor; lacI; The lac repressor binds to the lac operator to inhibit transcription in E. coli. This inhibition can be relieved by adding lactose or isopropyl-β-D-thiogalactopyranoside (IPTG).
   4884..5472    -  rep_origin     ori: high-copy-number ColE1/pMB1/pBR322/pUC origin of replication
   5643..6503    -  CDS            AmpR: β-lactamase; bla; confers resistance to ampicillin, carbenicillin, and related antibiotics
   6504..6608    -  promoter       AmpR promoter: bla
   6667..6719    -  misc_feature   bom (fragment): basis of mobility region from pBR322
>Addgene plasmid #181876 | Fc-E3 | addgene full sequence | sequence record 357749 | Addgene NGS Result
TGCGCGAGCAAAATTTAAGCTACAACAAGGCAAGGCTTGACCGACAATTGCATGAAGAATCTGCTTAGGG
TTAGGCGTTTTGCGCTGCTTCGCGATGTACGGGCCAGATATACGCGTTGACATTGATTATTGACTAGTTA
TTAATAGTAATCAATTACGGGGTCATTAGTTCATAGCCCATATATGGAGTTCCGCGTTACATAACTTACG
GTAAATGGCCCGCCTGGCTGACCGCCCAACGACCCCCGCCCATTGACGTCAATAATGACGTATGTTCCCA
TAGTAACGCCAATAGGGACTTTCCATTGACGTCAATGGGTGGAGTATTTACGGTAAACTGCCCACTTGGC
AGTACATCAAGTGTATCATATGCCAAGTACGCCCCCTATTGACGTCAATGACGGTAAATGGCCCGCCTGG
CATTATGCCCAGTACATGACCTTATGGGACTTTCCTACTTGGCAGTACATCTACGTATTAGTCATCGCTA
TTACCATGGTGATGCGGTTTTGGCAGTACATCAATGGGCGTGGATAGCGGTTTGACTCACGGGGATTTCC
AAGTCTCCACCCCATTGACGTCAATGGGAGTTTGTTTTGGCACCAAAATCAACGGGACTTTCCAAAATGT
CGTAACAACTCCGCCCCATTGACGCAAATGGGCGGTAGGCGTGTACGGTGGGAGGTCTATATAAGCAGAG
CTCTCTGGCTAACTAGAGAACCCACTGCTTACTGGCTTATCGAAATTAATACGACTCACTATAGGGAGAC
CCAAGCTGGCTAGCCACCATGGAGACAGACACACTCCTGCTATGGGTACTGCTGCTCTGGGTTCCAGGTT
CCACTGGTGACGCGGCCCAGCCGGCCAGGCGCGCCCCCAGAGTGCCCATAACACAGAACCCCTGTCCTCC
ACTCAAAGAGTGTCCCCCATGCGCAGCTCCAGACCTCTTGGGTGGACCATCCGTCTTCATCTTCCCTCCA
AAGATCAAGGATGTACTCATGATCTCCCTGAGCCCCATGGTCACATGTGTGGTGGTGGATGTGAGCGAGG
ATGACCCAGACGTCCAGATCAGCTGGTTTGTGAACAACGTGGAAGTACACACAGCTCAGACACAAACCCA
TAGAGAGGATTACAACAGTACTCTCCGGGTGGTCAGTGCCCTCCCCATCCAGCACCAGGACTGGATGAGT
GGCAAGGAGTTCAAATGCAAGGTCAACAACAGAGCCCTCCCATCCCCCATCGAGAAAACCATCTCAAAAC
CCAGAGGGCCAGTAAGAGCTCCACAGGTATATGTCTTGCCTCCACCAGCAGAAGAGATGACTAAGAAAGA
GTTCAGTCTGACCTGCATGATCACAGGCTTCTTACCTGCCGAAATTGCTGTGGACTGGACCAGCAATGGG
CGTACAGAGCAAAACTACAAGAACACCGCAACAGTCCTGGACTCTGATGGTTCTTACTTCATGTACAGCA
AGCTCAGAGTACAAAAGAGCACTTGGGAAAGAGGAAGTCTTTTCGCCTGCTCAGTGGTCCACGAGGGTCT
GCACAATCACCTTACGACTAAGACCATCTCCCGGTCTCTGGGTAAAAAGCTTGCCCCCCCTTGCCTGGAC
GGAAGCCCGTGTGCAAATGGAGGTCGTTGCACCCAGCTGCCCTCCCGGGAGGCTGCCTGCCTGTGCCCGC
CTGGCTGGGTGGGTGAGCGGTGTCAGCTGGAGGACCCCTGTCACTCAGGCCCCTGTGCTGGCCGTGGTGT
CTGCCAGAGTTCAGTGGTGGCTGGCACCGCCCGATTCTCATGCCGGTGCCCCCGTGGCTTCCGAGGCCCT
GACTGCTCCCTGCCAGATCCCTGCCTCAGCAGCCCTTGTGCCCACGGTGCCCGCTGCTCAGTGGGGCCCG
ATGGACGCTTCCTCTGCTCCTGCCCACCTGGCTACCAGGGCCGCAGCTGCCGAAGCGACGTGGATGAGTG
ACTCGAGGAGGGCCCGAACAAAAACTCATCTCAGAAGAGGATCTGAATAGCGCCGTCGACCATCATCATC
ATCATCATTGAGTTTAAACCCGCTGATCAGCCTCGACTGTGCCTTCTAGTTGCCAGCCATCTGTTGTTTG
CCCCTCCCCCGTGCCTTCCTTGACCCTGGAAGGTGCCACTCCCACTGTCCTTTCCTAATAAAATGAGGAA
ATTGCATCGCATTGTCTGAGTAGGTGTCATTCTATTCTGGGGGGTGGGGTGGGGCAGGACAGCAAGGGGG
AGGATTGGGAAGACAATAGCAGGCATGCTGGGGATGCGGTGGGCTCTATGGCTTCTGAGGCGGAAAGAAC
CAGCTGGGGCTCTAGGGGGTATCCCC
[124 nt withheld, positions 2337-2460]
C
[91 nt withheld, positions 2462-2552]
A
[49 nt withheld, positions 2554-2602]
CCTTTGACGTTGGAGTCCACGTTCTTT
[37 nt withheld, positions 2630-2666]
ACCCTATCTCGGTCTATTCTTTTGATTTATAAGGGATTTTGCCGATTTCGGCCTATTGGTTAAAAAATGA
GCTGATTTAACAAAAATTTAACGCGAATTAATTCTGTGGAATGTGTGTCAGTTAGGGTGTGGAAAGTCCC
CAGGCTCCCCAGCAGGCAGAAGTATGCAAAGCATGCATCTCAATTAGTCAGCAACCAGGTGTGGAAAGTC
CCCAGGCTCCCCAGCAGGCAGAAGTATGCAAAGCATGCATCTCAATTAGTCAGCAACCATAGTCCCGCCC
CTAACTCCGCCCATCCCGCCCCTAACTCCGCCCAGTTCCGCCCATTCTCCGCCCCATGGCTGACTAATTT
TTTTTATTTATGCAGAGGCCGAGGCCGCCTCTGCCTCTGAGCTATTCCAGAAGTAGTGAGGAGGCTTTTT
TGGAGGCCTAGGCTTTTGCAAAAAGCTCCCGGGAGCTTGTATATCCATTTTCGGATCTGATCAGCACGTG
ATGAAAAAGCCTGAACTCACCGCGACGTCTGTCGAGAAGTTTCTGATCGAAAAGTTCGACAGCGTCTCCG
ACCTGATGCAGCTCTCGGAGGGCGAAGAATCTCGTGCTTTCAGCTTCGATGTAGGAGGGCGTGGATATGT
CCTGCGGGTAAATAGCTGCGCCGATGGTTTCTACAAAGATCGTTATGTTTATCGGCACTTTGCATCGGCC
GCGCTCCCGATTCCGGAAGTGCTTGACATTGGGGAATTCAGCGAGAGCCTGACCTATTGCATCTCCCGCC
GTGCACAGGGTGTCACGTTGCAAGACCTGCCTGAAACCGAACTGCCCGCTGTTCTGCAGCCGGTCGCGGA
GGCCATGGATGCGATCGCTGCGGCCGATCTTAGCCAGACGAGCGGGTTCGGCCCATTCGGACCGCAAGGA
ATCGGTCAATACACTACATGGCGTGATTTCATATGCGCGATTGCTGATCCCCATGTGTATCACTGGCAAA
CTGTGATGGACGACACCGTCAGTGCGTCCGTCGCGCAGGCTCTCGATGAGCTGATGCTTTGGGCCGAGGA
CTGCCCCGAAGTCCGGCACCTCGTGCACGCGGATTTCGGCTCCAACAATGTCCTGACGGACAATGGCCGC
ATAACAGCGGTCATTGACTGGAGCGAGGCGATGTTCGGGGATTCCCAATACGAGGTCGCCAACATCTTCT
TCTGGAGGCCGTGGTTGGCTTGTATGGAGCAGCAGACGCGCTACTTCGAGCGGAGGCATCCGGAGCTTGC
AGGATCGCCGCGGCTCCGGGCGTATATGCTCCGCATTGGTCTTGACCAACTCTATCAGAGCTTGGTTGAC
GGCAATTTCGATGATGCAGCTTGGGCGCAGGGTCGATGCGACGCAATCGTCCGATCCGGAGCCGGGACTG
TCGGGCGTACACAAATCGCCCGCAGAAGCGCGGCCGTCTGGACCGATGGCTGTGTAGAAGTACTCGCCGA
TAGTGGAAACCGACGCCCCAGCACTCGTCCGAGGGCAAAGGAATAGCACGTGCTACGAGATTTCGATTCC
ACCGCCGCCTTCTATGAAAGGTTGGGCTTCGGAATCGTTTTCCGGGACGCCGGCTGGATGATCCTCCAGC
GCGGGGATCTCATGCTGGAGTTCTTCGCCCACCCCAACTTGTTTATTGCAGCTTATAATGGTTACAAATA
AAGCAATAGCATCACAAATTTCACAAATAAAGCATTTTTTTCACTGCATTCTAGTTGTGGTTTGTCCAAA
CTCATCAATGTATCTTATCATGTCTGTATACCGTCGACCTCTAGCTAGAGCTTGGCGTAATCATGGTCAT
AGCTGTTTCCTGTGTGAAATTGTTATCCGCTCACAATTCCACACAACATACGAGCCGGAAGCATAAAGTG
TAAAGCCTGGGGTGCCTAATGAGTGAGCTAACTTACATTAATTGCGTTGCGCTCACTGCCCGCTTTCCAG
TCGGGAAACCTGTCGTGCCAGCTGCATTAATGAATCGGCCAACGCGCGGGGAGAGGCGGTTTGCGTATTG
GGCGCTCTTCCGCTTCCTCGCTCACTGACTCGCTGCGCTCGGTCGTTCGGCTGCGGCGAGCGGTATCAGC
TCACTCAAAGGCGGTAATACGGTTATCCACAGAATCAGGGGATAACGCAGGAAAGAACATGTGAGCAAAA
GGCCAGCAAAAGGCCAGGAACCGTAAAAAGGCCGCGTTGCTGGCGTTTTTCCATAGGCTCCGCCCCCCTG
ACGAGCATCACAAAAATCGACGCTCAAGTCAGAGGTGGCGAAACCCGACAGGACTATAAAGATACCAGGC
GTTTCCCCCTGGAAGCTCCCTCGTGCGCTCTCCTGTTCCGACCCTGCCGCTTACCGGATACCTGTCCGCC
TTTCTCCCTTCGGGAAGCGTGGCGCTTTCTCATAGCTCACGCTGTAGGTATCTCAGTTCGGTGTAGGTCG
TTCGCTCCAAGCTGGGCTGTGTGCACGAACCCCCCGTTCAGCCCGACCGCTGCGCCTTATCCGGTAACTA
TCGTCTTGAGTCCAACCCGGTAAGACACGACTTATCGCCACTGGCAGCAGCCACTGGTAACAGGATTAGC
AGAGCGAGGTATGTAGGCGGTGCTACAGAGTTCTTGAAGTGGTGGCCTAACTACGGCTACACTAGAAGAA
CAGTATTTGGTATCTGCGCTCTGCTGAAGCCAGTTACCTTCGGAAAAAGAGTTGGTAGCTCTTGATCCGG
CAAACAAACCACCGCTGGTAGCGGTGGTTTTTTTGTTTGCAAGCAGCAGATTACGCGCAGAAAAAAAGGA
TCTCAAGAAGATCCTTTGATCTTTTCTACGGGGTCTGACGCTCAGTGGAACGAAAACTCACGTTAAGGGA
TTTTGGTCATGAGATTATCAAAAAGGATCTTCACCTAGATCCTTTTAAATTAAAAATGAAGTTTTAAATC
AATCTAAAGTATATATGAGTAAACTTGGTCTGACAGTTACCAATGCTTAATCAGTGAGGCACCTATCTCA
GCGATCTGTCTATTTCGTTCATCCATAGTTGCCTGACTCCCCGTCGTGTAGATAACTACGATACGGGAGG
GCTTACCATCTGGCCCCAGTGCTGCAATGATACCGCGAGACCCACGCTCACCGGCTCCAGATTTATCAGC
AATAAACCAGCCAGCCGGAAGGGCCGAGCGCAGAAGTGGTCCTGCAACTTTATCCGCCTCCATCCAGTCT
ATTAATTGTTGCCGGGAAGCTAGAGTAAGTAGTTCGCCAGTTAATAGTTTGCGCAACGTTGTTGCCATTG
CTACAGGCATCGTGGTGTCACGCTCGTCGTTTGGTATGGCTTCATTCAGCTCCGGTTCCCAACGATCAAG
GCGAGTTACATGATCCCCCATGTTGTGCAAAAAAGCGGTTAGCTCCTTCGGTCCTCCGATCGTTGTCAGA
AGTAAGTTGGCCGCAGTGTTATCACTCATGGTTATGGCAGCACTGCATAATTCTCTTACTGTCATGCCAT
CCGTAAGATGCTTTTCTGTGACTGGTGAGTACTCAACCAAGTCATTCTGAGAATAGTGTATGCGGCGACC
GAGTTGCTCTTGCCCGGCGTCAATACGGGATAATACCGCGCCACATAGCAGAACTTTAAAAGTGCTCATC
ATTGGAAAACGTTCTTCGGGGCGAAAACTCTCAAGGATCTTACCGCTGTTGAGATCCAGTTCGATGTAAC
CCACTCGTGCACCCAACTGATCTTCAGCATCTTTTACTTTCACCAGCGTTTCTGGGTGAGCAAAAACAGG
AAGGCAAAATGCCGCAAAAAAGGGAATAAGGGCGACACGGAAATGTTGAATACTCATACTCTTCCTTTTT
CAATATTATTGAAGCATTTATCAGGGTTATTGTCTCATGAGCGGATACATATTTGAATGTATTTAGAAAA
ATAAACAAATAGGGGTTCCGCGCACATTTCCCCGAAAAGTGCCACCTGACGTCGACGGATCGGGAGATCT
CCCGATCCCCTATGGTGCACTCTCAGTACAATCTGCTCTGATGCCGCATAGTTAAGCCAGTATCTGCTCC
CTGCTTGTGTGTTGGAGGTCGCTGAGTAG
